Addgene plasmid #49116: pEMS1985
Purpose: The plasmid contains the Pleaides (Ple) MiniPromoter Ple155 derived from the human PCP2 gene and designed for expression in ON Bipolar cells of the retina.
Depositing lab: Elizabeth Simpson. Depositing organization: University of British Columbia. Publication: Human MiniPromoters for ocular-rAAV expression in ON bipolar, cone, corneal, endothelial, Muller glial, and PAX6 cells. Korecki AJ, Cueva-Vargas JL, Fornes O, Agostinone J, Farkas RA, Hickmott JW, Lam SL, Mathelier A, Zhou M, Wasserman WW, Di Polo A, Simpson EM. Gene Ther. 2021 Feb 2. pii: 10.1038/s41434-021-00227-z. doi: 10.1038/s41434-021-00227-z. PubMed 33531684.
Backbone
  Vector backbone: AAV2
  Vector type: Mammalian Expression, AAV
Growth in bacteria
  Bacterial resistance: Ampicillin, 100 μg/mL
  Growth temperature: 30°C
  Growth strain: Stbl2
  Copy number: Low Copy
Gene/Insert
  Gene/Insert name: ssAAV-Ple155-iCre (alt name: iCre)
  Species: Synthetic
  Promoter: MiniPromoter Ple155 from the human PCP2 gene
  Cloning method: Restriction Enzyme; 5′ cloning site Unknown (unknown if destroyed); 3′ cloning site Unknown (unknown if destroyed)
  Sequencing primers: 5′ -
Terms and licenses: Academic/Nonprofit Terms; Industry Terms: Not Available to Industry
Depositor comments: Please see the annotated GenBank file and the additional image file for the specific location of the minipromoter in this plasmid. Additional References: 1 Korecki, A. J. et al. Twenty-Seven Tamoxifen-Inducible iCre-Driver Mouse Strains for Eye and Brain, Including Seventeen Carrying a New Inducible-First Constitutive-Ready Allele. Genetics 211, 1155-1177 (2019). 2 de Leeuw, C. N. et al. rAAV-Compatible MiniPromoters for Restricted Expression in the Brain and Eye. Molecular Brain 9, 52 (2016). 3 Scalabrino, M. L. et al. Intravitreal delivery of a novel AAV vector targets ON bipolar cells and restores visual function in a mouse model of complete congenital stationary night blindness. Hum Mol Genet 24, 6229-6239, doi:10.1093/hmg/ddv341, ddv341 [pii] (2015). 4 de Leeuw, C. N. et al. Targeted CNS delivery using human MiniPromoters and demonstrated compatibility with adeno-associated viral vectors. Mol Ther Methods Clin Dev 1, 1-15 (2014).
How to cite: pEMS1985 was a gift from Elizabeth Simpson (Addgene plasmid # 49116 ; http://n2t.net/addgene:49116 ; RRID:Addgene_49116)
