[The description below was written by a language model from this plasmid's Addgene catalogue record and the feature table of its GenBank file.]
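Description:
pEMS1985 is a 6,343 bp single-stranded AAV (ssAAV) transfer plasmid built on an AAV2 backbone, in which the Pleiades MiniPromoter Ple155, a compact regulatory element derived from the human PCP2 gene, drives expression of iCre, a codon-improved Cre recombinase. The expression cassette sits between two AAV2 inverted terminal repeats, which are the cis elements needed for replication and packaging of the intervening DNA into recombinant AAV particles when helper functions are supplied in trans. The annotated feature table does not mark either the MiniPromoter or the iCre coding sequence. By position, they presumably occupy the unannotated stretches between the left ITR and the chimeric intron, and between that intron and the SV40 polyadenylation signal, respectively. The chimeric intron (human beta-globin/immunoglobulin heavy chain) lies upstream of the coding region to support transcript processing and expression, and the SV40 poly(A) signal terminates the transcript just before the right ITR.

Outside the ITRs, the plasmid carries a standard bacterial backbone: a ColE1/pUC-type origin, an ampicillin resistance gene (bla) with its own promoter, an f1 phage origin, and remnants of the lac promoter/operator region with M13 primer sites. Although the origin is annotated as a high-copy type, the catalogue lists the plasmid as low copy and names a recombination-deficient strain, consistent with the usual care taken to preserve ITR integrity.

Ple155 was designed to restrict expression to ON bipolar cells of the retina. The construct is therefore suited to producing rAAV that delivers Cre activity to this cell population, for example to characterise the MiniPromoter's expression pattern through recombination of Cre-dependent reporter alleles, or to drive cell-type-restricted recombination in the eye.
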