LOCUS       Exported 6343 bp ds-DNA circular SYN 12-MAY-2021
DEFINITION  AAV plasmid with PCP2 (Ple155) promoter driving expression of iCre.
            Pleiades (Ple) MiniPromoter expression pattern described in
            Scalabrino et al., 2015 HMG (PMID: 26310623)..
ACCESSION   .
VERSION     .
KEYWORDS    pEMS1985
SOURCE      synthetic DNA construct
  ORGANISM  synthetic DNA construct
REFERENCE   1 (bases 1 to 6343)
  AUTHORS   Simpson E, Korecki AJ, Fornes O, McGill TJ, Cueva-Vargas JL,
            Agostinone J, Farkas RA, Hickmott JW, Lam SL, Mathelier A, Renner
            LM, Stoddard J, Zhou M, Di Polo A, Neuringer M, Wasserman WW
  TITLE     New MiniPromoter Ple345 (NEFL) Drives Strong and Specific Expression
            in Retinal Ganglion Cells of Mouse and Primate Retina.
  JOURNAL   Hum Gene Ther. 2018 Jul 31. doi: 10.1089/hum.2018.118.
  PUBMED    30062914
REFERENCE   2 (bases 1 to 6343)
  AUTHORS   .
  TITLE     Direct Submission
  JOURNAL   Exported May 12, 2021 from SnapGene Server 1.1.58
            http://www.snapgene.com
FEATURES             Location/Qualifiers
     source          1..6343
                     /organism="synthetic DNA construct"
                     /mol_type="other DNA"
     repeat_region   1..130
                     /label=AAV2 ITR
     intron          1900..2032
                     /label=chimeric intron
                     /note="chimera between introns from human beta-globin and
                     immunoglobulin heavy chain genes"
     primer_bind     2015..2034
                     /label=pMT2-F
                     /note="Synthetic intron, forward primer"
     polyA_signal    3113..3234
                     /label=SV40 poly(A) signal
                     /note="SV40 polyadenylation signal"
     primer_bind     complement(3124..3143)
                     /label=EBV-rev
                     /note="SV40 polyA terminator, reverse primer"
     primer_bind     3178..3197
                     /label=SV40pA-R
                     /note="SV40 polyA, reverse primer"
     repeat_region   3404..3533
                     /label=AAV2 ITR
     primer_bind     complement(3552..3569)
                     /label=M13 Forward
                     /note="In lacZ gene. Also called M13-F20 or M13 (-21)
                     Forward"
     primer_bind     complement(3552..3568)
                     /label=M13 fwd
                     /note="common sequencing primer, one of multiple similar
                     variants"
     primer_bind     complement(3561..3583)
                     /label=M13/pUC Forward
                     /note="In lacZ gene"
     rep_origin      3710..4165
                     /direction=RIGHT
                     /label=f1 ori
                     /note="f1 bacteriophage origin of replication; arrow
                     indicates direction of (+) strand synthesis"
     primer_bind     complement(3797..3816)
                     /label=F1ori-R
                     /note="F1 origin, reverse primer"
     primer_bind     4007..4028
                     /label=F1ori-F
                     /note="F1 origin, forward primer"
     promoter        4191..4295
                     /gene="bla"
                     /label=AmpR promoter
     CDS             4296..5156
                     /codon_start=1
                     /gene="bla"
                     /product="beta-lactamase"
                     /label=AmpR
                     /note="confers resistance to ampicillin, carbenicillin, and
                     related antibiotics"
                     /translation="MSIQHFRVALIPFFAAFCLPVFAHPETLVKVKDAEDQLGARVGYI
                     ELDLNSGKILESFRPEERFPMMSTFKVLLCGAVLSRIDAGQEQLGRRIHYSQNDLVEYS
                     PVTEKHLTDGMTVRELCSAAITMSDNTAANLLLTTIGGPKELTAFLHNMGDHVTRLDRW
                     EPELNEAIPNDERDTTMPVAMATTLRKLLTGELLTLASRQQLIDWMEADKVAGPLLRSA
                     LPAGWFIADKSGAGERGSRGIIAALGPDGKPSRIVVIYTTGSQATMDERNRQIAEIGAS
                     LIKHW"
     primer_bind     complement(4514..4533)
                     /label=Amp-R
                     /note="Ampicillin resistance gene, reverse primer"
     rep_origin      5327..5915
                     /direction=RIGHT
                     /label=ori
                     /note="high-copy-number ColE1/pMB1/pBR322/pUC origin of
                     replication"
     primer_bind     5816..5835
                     /label=pBR322ori-F
                     /note="pBR322 origin, forward primer"
     primer_bind     6069..6086
                     /label=L4440
                     /note="L4440 vector, forward primer"
     protein_bind    6203..6224
                     /label=CAP binding site
                     /bound_moiety="E. coli catabolite activator protein"
                     /note="CAP binding activates transcription in the presence
                     of cAMP."
     promoter        6239..6269
                     /label=lac promoter
                     /note="promoter for the E. coli lac operon"
     protein_bind    6277..6293
                     /label=lac operator
                     /bound_moiety="lac repressor encoded by lacI"
                     /note="The lac repressor binds to the lac operator to
                     inhibit transcription in E. coli. This inhibition can be
                     relieved by adding lactose or
                     isopropyl-beta-D-thiogalactopyranoside (IPTG)."
     primer_bind     6282..6304
                     /label=M13/pUC Reverse
                     /note="In lacZ gene"
     primer_bind     6301..6317
                     /label=M13 rev
                     /note="common sequencing primer, one of multiple similar
                     variants"
     primer_bind     6301..6317
                     /label=M13 Reverse
                     /note="In lacZ gene. Also called M13-rev"
ORIGIN
        1 ctgcgcgctc gctcgctcac tgaggccgcc cgggcaaagc ccgggcgtcg ggcgaccttt
       61 ggtcgcccgg cctcagtgag cgagcgagcg cgcagagagg gagtggccaa ctccatcact
      121 aggggttcct tgtagttaat gattaacccg ccatgctact tatctacgta gccatgctct
      181 aggaagatcg gaattcccta ggccggccac gcgtcagcag attgaagaag ccctcctggt
      241 ctggggagcc cgcctgggga cagactcgct cagtctggtt ggcccttcag cttgggggcc
      301 cctccccaaa cttcctagcc agcttgctca caccctgacc ccggggcctg ccgtccccac
      361 ttcctcagct ctcaccatgg tccccgccga tcctctctgc agagctgttc tgaatgagac
      421 atgagtctcc ttcccaatcc cggcccccgc cccaggggcc ctggccagca gtgccacttc
      481 acgtggtacc gcttcaaggg acaggctccg atgcgtgtcc cgccgtccta gattggggcc
      541 tgatgagtgt ggcctgggag ctgggacacg aatcagggaa acatggccca ggagctaccc
      601 ccaggtccca gcatctccca tcaatagggg tccacacgga gagccctgcc ctctgccctg
      661 gggcctggca ctcagacccc caagcccacc agcccctttc tacagccaca actgggtcag
      721 ggggtcctag gagactcact cgttaattag gtgccctaca aactaattag tcttgtcaat
      781 catgggctct gagaccttga gctgggggtg gggtgggggc agggccctct cacctcggca
      841 caggggcctg agccttcctc cgtcttctcc tcctgatccg gacacttcat tggcatagag
      901 ggagagagtg tgaacttggc cctttgtgga acagaggagg ctcgggcaga ggtggtgata
      961 gtgcagccca ttcattctga gatgaaactt ccactggttt ccgtaaagac gtcttgggga
     1021 gggaagggaa ggggatgggg acctcccagt ggtatcccct gcttgggcac tgagggaaag
     1081 ccacagtggc tcggggtaaa aggcagggac atcctctccc cgcctgcctc tgtccccagg
     1141 gagtctcgcc tcctgttccc acctggggct agggtgatag aggagaggag atagctcaac
     1201 ctggcattta ggtggtgtgg gaacaggaga ccccagactt tcttgttttg gggtctgggg
     1261 caggcaacca ggctccaggg acagtgagtt gaaggaaggg tggctgggag accccttgac
     1321 ttgctgccaa ggagacagag ctggagctag ggtggcgggt ggtgtctgag gcaggtgcag
     1381 agagggaggg agggaagggg cctttgactc caacctcctt tttctttacc gactgcaggt
     1441 ggcagctgcc cttccaggag ccagtggggg aacctgggtg gctgggtggg gacacctgca
     1501 agtcctccct aagccagcta ccaccctaca ctgttggcct cccttctcca actgtgggga
     1561 cgctgctcag gccttttgtg acatcacacc tgagagtccc tggggtccag tcattgctgc
     1621 tgggcacagc gaggtccaag ctcaggtcgc cctgccccct acccaccatg ccagatccag
     1681 catcgttgtg ggcaaacaat tatctggatg atctttatgg ggcttaagct tgggtgggag
     1741 cagatggggc atgagctggg gatttgggga tggggggaat ccacaccccc acgtcctgga
     1801 cgtttaaaag gccctctctg gcactgggcc ggggcagagg ccagcagaaa agtgactgga
     1861 gtccaggcgc gccgaagttg gtcgtgaggc actgggcagg taagtatcaa ggttacaaga
     1921 caggtttaag gagaccaata gaaactgggc ttgtcgagac agagaagact cttgcgtttc
     1981 tgataggcac ctattggtct tactgacatc cactttgcct ttctctccac aggtgtccac
     2041 tcccaggcgg ccgccaccat gtccaacctg ctgactgtgc accaaaacct gcctgccctc
     2101 cctgtggatg ccacctctga tgaagtcagg aagaacctga tggacatgtt cagggacagg
     2161 caggccttct ctgaacacac ctggaagatg ctcctgtctg tgtgcagatc ctgggctgcc
     2221 tggtgcaagc tgaacaacag gaaatggttc cctgctgaac ctgaggatgt gagggactac
     2281 ctcctgtacc tgcaagccag aggcctggct gtgaagacca tccaacagca cctgggccag
     2341 ctcaacatgc tgcacaggag atctggcctg cctcgccctt ctgactccaa tgctgtgtcc
     2401 ctggtgatga ggagaatcag aaaggagaat gtggatgctg gggagagagc caagcaggcc
     2461 ctggcctttg aacgcactga ctttgaccaa gtcagatccc tgatggagaa ctctgacaga
     2521 tgccaggaca tcaggaacct ggccttcctg ggcattgcct acaacaccct gctgcgcatt
     2581 gccgaaattg ccagaatcag agtgaaggac atctcccgca ccgatggtgg gagaatgctg
     2641 atccacattg gcaggaccaa gaccctggtg tccacagctg gtgtggagaa ggccctgtcc
     2701 ctgggggtta ccaagctggt ggagagatgg atctctgtgt ctggtgtggc tgatgacccc
     2761 aacaactacc tgttctgccg ggtcagaaag aatggtgtgg ctgccccttc tgccacctcc
     2821 caactgtcca cccgggccct ggaagggatc tttgaggcca cccaccgcct gatctatggt
     2881 gccaaggatg actctgggca gagatacctg gcctggtctg gccactctgc cagagtgggt
     2941 gctgccaggg acatggccag ggctggtgtg tccatccctg aaatcatgca ggctggtggc
     3001 tggaccaatg tgaacatagt gatgaactac atcagaaacc tggactctga gactggggcc
     3061 atggtgaggc tgctcgagga tggggactga gcggccgcga tcgcagacat gataagatac
     3121 attgatgagt ttggacaaac cacaactaga atgcagtgaa aaaaatgctt tatttgtgaa
     3181 atttgtgatg ctattgcttt atttgtaacc attataagct gcaataaaca agttaacaac
     3241 aacaattgca ttcattttat gtttcaggtt cagggggaga tgtgggaggt tttttaaagc
     3301 aagtaaaacc tctacaaatg tggtaggtcg aaattcccga taaggatctt cctagagcat
     3361 ggctacgtag ataagtagca tggcgggtta atcattaact acaaggaacc cctagtgatg
     3421 gagttggcca ctccctctct gcgcgctcgc tcgctcactg aggccgggcg accaaaggtc
     3481 gcccgacgcc cgggctttgc ccgggcggcc tcagtgagcg agcgagcgcg cagccttaat
     3541 taacctaatt cactggccgt cgttttacaa cgtcgtgact gggaaaaccc tggcgttacc
     3601 caacttaatc gccttgcagc acatccccct ttcgccagct ggcgtaatag cgaagaggcc
     3661 cgcaccgatc gcccttccca acagttgcgc agcctgaatg gcgaatgggn nnnnnnnnnn
     3721 nnnnnnnnnn nnnnnnnnnn nnnnnnnnnn nnnnnnnnnn nnnnnnnnnn nnnnnnnnnn
     3781 nnnnnnnnnn nnnnnnnnnn nnnnnnnnnn nnnnnnnnnn nnnnnnnnnn nnncnnnnnn
     3841 nnnnnnnnnn nnnnnnnnnn nnnnnnnnnn nnnnnnnnnn nnnnnnnnnn nnnnnnnnnn
     3901 nnnnnnnnnn nnnnnnnnnn nnnnnannnn nnnnnnnnnn nnnnnnnnnn nnnnnnnnnn
     3961 nnnnnnnnnn nnnnnccttt gacgttggag tccacgttct ttaatagtgg actcttgttc
     4021 caaactggaa caacactcaa ccctatctcg gtctattctt ttgatttata agggattttg
     4081 ccgatttcgg cctattggtt aaaaaatgag ctgatttaac aaaaatttaa cgcgaatttt
     4141 aacaaaatat taacgcttac aatttaggtg gcacttttcg gggaaatgtg cgcggaaccc
     4201 ctatttgttt atttttctaa atacattcaa atatgtatcc gctcatgaga caataaccct
     4261 gataaatgct tcaataatat tgaaaaagga agagtatgag tattcaacat ttccgtgtcg
     4321 cccttattcc cttttttgcg gcattttgcc ttcctgtttt tgctcaccca gaaacgctgg
     4381 tgaaagtaaa agatgctgaa gatcagttgg gtgcacgagt gggttacatc gaactggatc
     4441 tcaacagcgg taagatcctt gagagttttc gccccgaaga acgttttcca atgatgagca
     4501 cttttaaagt tctgctatgt ggcgcggtat tatcccgtat tgacgccggg caagagcaac
     4561 tcggtcgccg catacactat tctcagaatg acttggttga gtactcacca gtcacagaaa
     4621 agcatcttac ggatggcatg acagtaagag aattatgcag tgctgccata accatgagtg
     4681 ataacactgc ggccaactta cttctgacaa cgatcggagg accgaaggag ctaaccgctt
     4741 ttttgcacaa catgggggat catgtaactc gccttgatcg ttgggaaccg gagctgaatg
     4801 aagccatacc aaacgacgag cgtgacacca cgatgcctgt agcaatggca acaacgttgc
     4861 gcaaactatt aactggcgaa ctacttactc tagcttcccg gcaacaatta atagactgga
     4921 tggaggcgga taaagttgca ggaccacttc tgcgctcggc ccttccggct ggctggttta
     4981 ttgctgataa atctggagcc ggtgagcgtg ggtctcgcgg tatcattgca gcactggggc
     5041 cagatggtaa gccctcccgt atcgtagtta tctacacgac ggggagtcag gcaactatgg
     5101 atgaacgaaa tagacagatc gctgagatag gtgcctcact gattaagcat tggtaactgt
     5161 cagaccaagt ttactcatat atactttaga ttgatttaaa acttcatttt taatttaaaa
     5221 ggatctaggt gaagatcctt tttgataatc tcatgaccaa aatcccttaa cgtgagtttt
     5281 cgttccactg agcgtcagac cccgtagaaa agatcaaagg atcttcttga gatccttttt
     5341 ttctgcgcgt aatctgctgc ttgcaaacaa aaaaaccacc gctaccagcg gtggtttgtt
     5401 tgccggatca agagctacca actctttttc cgaaggtaac tggcttcagc agagcgcaga
     5461 taccaaatac tgttcttcta gtgtagccgt agttaggcca ccacttcaag aactctgtag
     5521 caccgcctac atacctcgct ctgctaatcc tgttaccagt ggctgctgcc agtggcgata
     5581 agtcgtgtct taccgggttg gactcaagac gatagttacc ggataaggcg cagcggtcgg
     5641 gctgaacggg gggttcgtgc acacagccca gcttggagcg aacgacctac accgaactga
     5701 gatacctaca gcgtgagcta tgagaaagcg ccacgcttcc cgaagggaga aaggcggaca
     5761 ggtatccggt aagcggcagg gtcggaacag gagagcgcac gagggagctt ccagggggaa
     5821 acgcctggta tctttatagt cctgtcgggt ttcgccacct ctgacttgag cgtcgatttt
     5881 tgtgatgctc gtcagggggg cggagcctat ggaaaaacgc cagcaacgcg gcctttttac
     5941 ggttcctggc cttttgctgg ccttttgctc acatgttctt tcctgcgtta tcccctgatt
     6001 ctgtggataa ccgtattacc gcctttgagt gagctgatac cgctcgccgc agccgaacga
     6061 ccgagcgcag cgagtcagtg agcgaggaag cggaagagcg cccaatacgc aaaccgcctc
     6121 tccccgcgcg ttggccgatt cattaatgca gctggcacga caggtttccc gactggaaag
     6181 cgggcagtga gcgcaacgca attaatgtga gttagctcac tcattaggca ccccaggctt
     6241 tacactttat gcttccggct cgtatgttgt gtggaattgt gagcggataa caatttcaca
     6301 caggaaacag ctatgaccat gattacgcca gatttaatta agg
//
