>Addgene plasmid #49116 | pEMS1985 | addgene partial sequence | sequence record 83294 | chim-int-F 5'-TCTTACTGACATCCACTTTGCC-3'
GGCGGCCGCCACCATGTCCAACCTGCTGACTGTGCACCAAAACCTGCCTGCCCTCCCTGTGGATGCCACC
TCTGATGAAGTCAGGAAGAACCTGATGGACATGTTCAGGGACAGGCAGGCCTTCTCTGAACACACCTGGA
AGATGCTCCTGTCTGTGTGCAGATCCTGGGCTGCCTGGTGCAAGCTGAACAACAGGAAATGGTTCCCTGC
TGAACCTGAGGATGTGAGGGACTACCTCCTGTACCTGCAAGCCAGAGGCCTGGCTGTGAAGACCATCCAA
CAGCACCTGGGCCAGCTCAACATGCTGCACAGGAGATCTGGCCTGCCTCGCCCTTCTGACTCCAATGCTG
TGTCCCTGGTGATGAGGAGAATCAGAAAGGAGAATGTGGATGCTGGGGAGAGAGCCAAGCAGGCCCTGGC
CTTTGAACGCACTGACTTTGACCAAGTCAGATCCCTGATGGAGAACTCTGACAGATGCCAGGACATCAGG
AACCTGGCCTTCCTGGGCATTGCCTACAACACCCTGCTGCGCATTGCCGAAATTGCCAGAATCAGAGTGA
AGGACATCTCCCGCACCGATGGTGGGAGAATGCTGATCCACATTGGCAGGACCAAGACCCTGGTGTCCAC
AGCTGGTGTGGAGAAGGCCCTGTCCCTGGGGGTTACCAAGCTGGTGGAGAGATGGATCTCTGTGTCTGGT
GTGGCTGATGACCCCAACAACTACCTGTTCTGCCGGGTCAGAAAGAATGGTGTGGCTGCCCCTTCTGCCA
CCTCCCAACTGTCCACCCGGGCCCTGGAAGGGATCTTTGAGGCCACCCACCGCCTGATCTATGGTGCCAA
GGATGACTCTGGGCAGAGATACCTGGCCTGGTCTGGCCACTCTGCCAGAGTGGGTGCTGCC
