>Addgene plasmid #49116 | pEMS1985 | addgene partial sequence | sequence record 83295 | EBV-rev 5'-GTGGTTTGTCCAAACTCATC-3'
TCTGCGATCGCGGCCGCTCAGTCCCCATCCTCGAGCAGCCTCACCATGGCCCCAGTCTCAGAGTCCAGGT
TTCTGATGTAGTTCATCACTATGTTCACATTGGTCCAGCCACCAGCCTGCATGATTTCAGGGATGGACAC
ACCAGCCCTGGCCATGTCCCTGGCAGCACCCACTCTGGCAGAGTGGCCAGACCAGGCCAGGTATCTCTGC
CCAGAGTCATCCTTGGCACCATAGATCAGGCGGTGGGTGGCCTCAAAGATCCCTTCCAGGGCCCGGGTGG
ACAGTTGGGAGGTGGCAGAAGGGGCAGCCACACCATTCTTTCTGACCCGGCAGAACAGGTAGTTGTTGGG
GTCATCAGCCACACCAGACACAGAGATCCATCTCTCCACCAGCTTGGTAACCCCCAGGGACAGGGCCTTC
TCCACACCAGCTGTGGACACCAGGGTCTTGGTCCTGCCAATGTGGATCAGCATTCTCCCACCATCGGTGC
GGGAGATGTCCTTCACTCTGATTCTGGCAATTTCGGCAATGCGCAGCAGGGTGTTGTAGGCAATGCCCAG
GAAGGCCAGGTTCCTGATGTCCTGGCATCTGTCAGAGTTCTCCATCAGGGATCTGACTTGGTCAAAGTCA
GTGCGTTCAAAGGCCAGGGCCTGCTTGGCTCTCTCCCCAGCATCCACATTCTCCTTTCTGATTCTCCTCA
TCACCAGGGACACAGCATTGGAGTCAGAAGGGCGAGGCAGGCCAGATCTCCTGTGCAGCATGTTGAGCTG
GCCCAGGTGCTGTTGGATGGTCTTCACAGCCAGGCCTCTGGCTTGCAGGTACAGGAGGTAGTCCCTCACA
TCCTCAGGTTCAGCAGGGAACCATTTCCTGTTGTTCAGCTTGCACCAGGCAGCCCAGGATCTGCACACAG
ACAGGAGCATCTTCC
