>Addgene plasmid #49116 | pEMS1985 | addgene partial sequence | sequence record 84799 | hSMAD1-F2 5'-TGAGTTTGGACAAACCACAAC-3'
AATTTGTGATGCTATTGCTTTATTTGTAACCATTATAAGCTGCAATAAACAAGTTAACAACAACAATTGC
ATTCATTTTATGTTTCAGGTTCAGGGGGAGATGTGGGAGGTTTTTTAAAGCAAGTAAAACCTCTACAAAT
GTGGTAGTCGAAATTCCCGATAAGGATCTTCCTAGAGCATGGCTACGTAGATAAGTAGCATGGCGGGTTA
ATCATTAACTACAAGGAACCCCTAGTGATGGAGTTGGCCACTCCCTCTCTGCGCGCTC
