>Addgene plasmid #49116 | pEMS1985 | addgene partial sequence | sequence record 84818 | pCAGGS-3 5'-TCCTTAAACCTGTCTTGTAA-3'
ACTTCGGCGCGCCTGGACTCCAGTCACTTTTCTGCTGGCCTCTGCCCCGGCCCAGTGCCAGAGAGGGCCT
TTTAAACGTCCAGGACGTGGGGGTGTGGATTCCCCCCATCCCCAAATCCCCAGCTCATGCCCCATCTGCT
CCCACCCAAGCTTAAGCCCCATAAAGATCATCCAGATAATTGTTTGCCCACAACGATGCTGGATCTGGCA
TGGTGGGTAGGGGGCAGGGCGACCTGAGCTTGGACCTCGCTGTGCCCAGCAGCAATGACTGGACCCCAGG
GACTCTCAGGTGTGATGTCACAAAAGGCCTGAGCAGCGTCCCCACAGTTGGAGAAGGGAGGCCAACAGTG
TAGGGTGGTAGCTGGCTTAGGGAGGACTTGCAGGTGTCCCCACCCAGCCACCCAGGTTCCCCCACTGGCT
CCTGGAAGGGCAGCTGCCACCTGCAGTCGGTAAAGAAAAAGGAGGTTGGAGTCAAAGGCCCCTTCCCTCC
CTCCCTCTCTGCACCTGCCTCAGACACCACCCGCCACCCTAGCTCCAGCTCTGTCTCCTTGGCAGCAAGT
CAAGGGGTCTCCCAGCCACCCTTCCTTCAACTCACTGTCCCTGGAGCCTGGTTGCCTGCCCCAGACCCCA
AAACAAGAAAGTCTGGGGTCTCCTGTTCCCACACCACCTAAATGCCAGGTTGAGCTATCTCCTCTCCTCT
ATCACCCTAGCCCCAGGTGGGAACAGGAGGCGAGACTCCCTGG
